>Addgene plasmid #159295 | pKLV-EF1amCherry-W | addgene full sequence | sequence record 311593 | Addgene NGS Result
GCTTAAGCCTCAATAAAGCTTGCCTTGAGTGCTTCAAGTAGTGTGTGCCCGTCTGTTGTGTGACTCTGGT
AACTAGAGATCCCTCAGACCCTTTTAGTCAGTGTGGAAAATCTCTAGCAGTGGCGCCCGAACAGGGACTT
GAAAGCGAAAGGGAAACCAGAGGAGCTCTCTCGACGCAGGACTCGGCTTGCTGAAGCGCGCACGGCAAGA
GGCGAGGGGCGGCGACTGGTGAGTACGCCAAAAATTTTGACTAGCGGAGGCTAGAAGGAGAGAGATGGGT
GCGAGAGCGTCAGTATTAAGCGGGGGAGAATTAGATCGCGATGGGAAAAAATTCGGTTAAGGCCAGGGGG
AAAGAAAAAATATAAATTAAAACATATAGTATGGGCAAGCAGGGAGCTAGAACGATTCGCAGTTAATCCT
GGCCTGTTAGAAACATCAGAAGGCTGTAGACAAATACTGGGACAGCTACAACCATCCCTTCAGACAGGAT
CAGAAGAACTTAGATCATTATATAATACAGTAGCAACCCTCTATTGTGTGCATCAAAGGATAGAGATAAA
AGACACCAAGGAAGCTTTAGACAAGATAGAGGAAGAGCAAAACAAAAGTAAGACCACCGCACAGCAAGCG
GCCGGCCGCTGATCTTCAGACCTGGAGGAGGAGATATGAGGGACAATTGGAGAAGTGAATTATATAAATA
TAAAGTAGTAAAAATTGAACCATTAGGAGTAGCACCCACCAAGGCAAAGAGAAGAGTGGTGCAGAGAGAA
AAAAGAGCAGTGGGAATAGGAGCTTTGTTCCTTGGGTTCTTGGGAGCAGCAGGAAGCACTATGGGCGCAG
CGTCAATGACGCTGACGGTACAGGCCAGACAATTATTGTCTGGTATAGTGCAGCAGCAGAACAATTTGCT
GAGGGCTATTGAGGCGCAACAGCATCTGTTGCAACTCACAGTCTGGGGCATCAAGCAGCTCCAGGCAAGA
ATCCTGGCTGTGGAAAGATACCTAAAGGATCAACAGCTCCTGGGGATTTGGGGTTGCTCTGGAAAACTCA
TTTGCACCACTGCTGTGCCTTGGAATGCTAGTTGGAGTAATAAATCTCTGGAACAGATTTGGAATCACAC
GACCTGGATGGAGTGGGACAGAGAAATTAACAATTACACAAGCTTAATACACTCCTTAATTGAAGAATCG
CAAAACCAGCAAGAAAAGAATGAACAAGAATTATTGGAATTAGATAAATGGGCAAGTTTGTGGAATTGGT
TTAACATAACAAATTGGCTGTGGTATATAAAATTATTCATAATGATAGTAGGAGGCTTGGTAGGTTTAAG
AATAGTTTTTGCTGTACTTTCTATAGTGAATAGAGTTAGGCAGGGATATTCACCATTATCGTTTCAGACC
CACCTCCCAACCCCGAGGGGACCCGACAGGCCCGAAGGAATAGAAGAAGAAGGTGGAGAGAGAGACAGAG
ACAGATCCATTCGATTAGTGAACGGATCGGCACTGCGTGCGCCAATTCTGCAGACAAATGGCAGTATTCA
TCCACAATTTTAAAAGAAAAGGGGGGATTGGGGGGTACAGTGCAGGGGAAAGAATAGTAGACATAATAGC
AACAGACATACAAACTAAAGAATTACAAAAACAAATTACAAAAATTCAAAATTTTCGGGTTTATTACAGG
GACAGCAGAGATCCAGTTTGGTTAGTACCGGGCCCTACGCGTGAGGGGCGCGGAAGCCGGGGCGGAGGAG
GAGCCAACCCCGGGCTGGGCTGAGACCCGCAGAGGAAGACGCTCTAGGGATTTGTCCCGGACTAGCGAGA
TGGCAAGGCTGAGGACGGGAGGCTGATTGAGAGGCGAAGGTACACCCTAATCTCAATACAACCTTTGGAG
CTAAGCCAGCAATGGTAGAGGGAAGATTCTGCACGTCCCTTCCAGGCGGCCTCCCCGTCACCACCCCCCC
CAACCCGCCCCGACCGGAGCTGAGAGTAATTCATACAAAAGGACTCGCCCCTGCCTTGGGGAATCCCAGG
GACCGTCGTTAAACTCCCACTAACGTAGAACCCAGAGATCGCTGCGTTCCCGCCCCCTCACCCGCCCGCT
CTCGTCATCACTGAGGTGGAGAAGAGCATGCGTGAGGCTCCGGTGCCCGTCAGTGGGCAGAGCGCACATC
GCCCACAGTCCCCGAGAAGTTGGGGGGAGGGGTCGGCAATTGAACCGGTGCCTAGAGAAAGTGGCGCGGG
GTAAACTGGGAAAGTGATGTCGTGTACTGGCTCCGCCTTTTTCCCGAGGGTGGGGGAGAACCGTATATAA
GTGCAGTAGTCGCCGTGAACGTTCTTTTTCGCAACGGGTTTGCCGCCAGAACACAGGTAAGTGCCGTGTG
TGGTTCCCGCGGGCCTGGCCTCTTTACGGGTTATGGCCCTTGCGTGCCTTGAATTACTTCCACGCCCCTG
GCTGCAGTACGTGATTCTTGATCCCGAGCTTCGGGTTGGAAGTGGGTGGGAGAGTTCGAGGCCTTGCGCT
TAAGGAGCCCCTTCGCCTCGTGCTTGAGTTGAGGCCTGGCCTGGGCGCTGGGGCCGCCGCGTGCGAATCT
GGTGGCACCTTCGCGCCTGTCTCGCTGCTTTCGATAAGTCTCTAGCCATTTAAAATTTTTGATGACCTGC
TGCGACGCTTTTTTTCTGGCAAGATAGTCTTGTAAATGCGGGCCAAGATCTGCACACTGGTATTTCGGTT
TTTGGGGCCGCGGGCGGCGACGGGGCCCGTGCGTCCCAGCGCACATGTTCGGCGAGGCGGGGCCTGCGAG
CGCGGCCACCGAGAATCGGACGGGGGTAGTCTCAAGCTGGCCGGCCTGCTCTGGTGCCTGGCCTCGCGCC
GCCGTGTATCGCCCCGCCCTGGGCGGCAAGGCTGGCCCGGTCGGCACCAGTTGCGTGAGCGGAAAGATGG
CCGCTTCCCGGCCCTGCTGCAGGGAGCTCAAAATGGAGGACGCGGCGCTCGGGAGAGCGGGCGGGTGAGT
CACCCACACAAAGGAAAAGGGCCTTTCCGTCCTCAGCCGTCGCTTCATGTGACTCCACGGAGTACCGGGC
GCCGTCCAGGCACCTCGATTAGTTCTCGAGCTTTTGGAGTACGTCGTCTTTAGGTTGGGGGGAGGGGTTT
TATGCGATGGAGTTTCCCCACACTGAGTGGGTGGAGACTGAAGTTAGGCCAGCTTGGCACTTGATGTAAT
TCTCCTTGGAATTTGCCCTTTTTGAGTTTGGATCTTGGTTCATTCTCAAGCCTCAGACAGTGGTTCAAAG
TTTTTTTCTTCCATTTCAGGTGTCGTGGAAGCTTGGCGCGCCCACCATGGTGAGCAAGGGCGAGGAGGAT
AACTCCGCCATCATCAAGGAGTTCCTGCGCTTCAAGGTGCACATGGAGGGCTCCGTGAACGGCCACGAGT
TCGAGATCGAGGGCGAGGGCGAGGGCCGCCCCTACGAGGGCACCCAGACCGCCAAGCTGAAGGTGACCAA
GGGTGGCCCCCTGCCCTTCGCCTGGGACATCCTGTCCCCTCAGTTCATGTACGGCTCCAAGGCCTACGTG
AAGCACCCCGCCGACATCCCCGACTACTTGAAGCTGTCCTTCCCCGAGGGCTTCAAGTGGGAGCGCGTGA
TGAACTTCGAGGACGGCGGCGTGGTGACCGTGACCCAGGACTCCTCTCTGCAGGACGGCGAGTTCATCTA
CAAGGTGAAGCTGCGCGGCACCAACTTCCCCTCCGACGGCCCCGTAATGCAGAAGAAGACCATGGGCTGG
GAGGCCTCCTCCGAGCGGATGTACCCCGAGGACGGCGCCCTGAAGGGCGAGATCAAGCAGAGGCTGAAGC
TGAAGGACGGCGGCCACTACGACGCTGAGGTCAAGACCACCTACAAGGCCAAGAAGCCCGTGCAGCTGCC
CGGCGCCTACAACGTCAACATCAAGTTGGACATCACCTCCCACAACGAGGACTACACCATCGTGGAACAG
TACGAACGCGCCGAGGGCCGCCACTCCACCGGCGGCATGGACGAGCTGTACAAGTGAGAATTCGCGGCCG
CTCAACCTCTGGATTACAAAATTTGTGAAAGATTGACTGGTATTCTTAACTATGTTGCTCCTTTTACGCT
ATGTGGATACGCTGCTTTAATGCCTTTGTATCATGCTATTGCTTCCCGTATGGCTTTCATTTTCTCCTCC
TTGTATAAATCCTGGTTGCTGTCTCTTTATGAGGAGTTGTGGCCCGTTGTCAGGCAACGTGGCGTGGTGT
GCACTGTGTTTGCTGACGCAACCCCCACTGGTTGGGGCATTGCCACCACCTGTCAGCTCCTTTCCGGGAC
TTTCGCTTTCCCCCTCCCTATTGCCACGGCGGAACTCATCGCCGCCTGCCTTGCCCGCTGCTGGACAGGG
GCTCGGCTGTTGGGCACTGACAATTCCGTGGTGTTGTCGGGGAAATCATCGTCCTTTCCTTGGCTGCTCG
CCTGTGTTGCCACCTGGATTCTGCGCGGGACGTCCTTCTGCTACGTCCCTTCGGCCCTCAATCCAGCGGA
CCTTCCTTCCCGCGGCCTGCTGCCGGCTCTGCGGCCTCTTCCGCGTCTTCGCCTTCGCCCTCAGACGAGT
CGGATCTCCCTTTGGGCCGCCTCCCCGCAGGTACCTTTAAGACCAATGACTTACAAGGCAGCTGTAGATC
TTAGCCACTTTTTAAAAGAAAAGGGGGGACTGGAAGGGCTAATTCACTCCCAAAGAAGTCAAGATCTGCT
TTTTGCCTGTACTGGGTCTCTCTGGTTAGACCAGAGTCTCTCTGGTTAGACCAGATCTGAGCCTGGGAGC
TCTCTGGCTAACTAGGGAACCCACTGCTTAAGCCTCAATAAAGCTTGCCTTGAGTGCTTCAAGTAGTGTG
TGCCCGTCTGTTGTGTGACTCTGGTAACTAGAGATCCCTCAGACCCTTTTAGTCAGTGTGGAAAATCTCT
AGCAGTTTAAACCCGCTGATCAGCCTCGACTGTGCCTTCTAGTTGCCAGCCATCTGTTGTTTGCCCCTCC
CCCGTGCCTTCCTTGACCCTGGAAGGTGCCACTCCCACTGTCCTTTCCTAATAAAATGAGGAAATTGCAT
CGCATTGTCTGAGTAGGTGTCATTCTATTCTGGGGGGTGGGGTGGGGCAGGACAGCAAGGGGGAGGATTG
GGAAGTCAATAGCAGGCATGCTGGGGATGCGGTGGGCTCTATGGGCGGCCGTTAATTAAGCTTTTGTTCC
CTTTAGTGAGGGTTAATTGCGCGCTTGGCGTAATCATGGTCATAGCTGTTTCCTGTGTGAAATTGTTATC
CGCTCACAATTCCACACAACATACGAGCCGGGAGCATAAAGTGTAAAGCCTGGGGTGCCTAATGAGTGAG
CTAACTCACATTAATTGCGTTGCGCTCACTGCCCGCTTTCCAGTCGGGAAACCTGTCGTGCCAGCTGCAT
TAATGAATCGGCCAACGCGCGGGGAGAGGCGGTTTGCGTATTGGGCGCTCTTCCGCTTCCTCGCTCACTG
ACTCGCTGCGCTCGGTCGTTCGGCTGCGGCGAGCGGTATCAGCTCACTCAAAGGCGGTAATACGGTTATC
CACAGAATCAGGGGATAACGCAGGAAAGAACATGTGAGCAAAAGGCCAGCAAAAGGCCAGGAACCGTAAA
AAGGCCGCGTTGCTGGCGTTTTTCCATAGGCTCCGCCCCCCTGACGAGCATCACAAAAATCGACGCTCAA
GTCAGAGGTGGCGAAACCCGACAGGACTATAAAGATACCAGGCGTTTCCCCCTGGAAGCTCCCTCGTGCG
CTCTCCTGTTCCGACCCTGCCGCTTACCGGATACCTGTCCGCCTTTCTCCCTTCGGGAAGCGTGGCGCTT
TCTCATAGCTCACGCTGTAGGTATCTCAGTTCGGTGTAGGTCGTTCGCTCCAAGCTGGGCTGTGTGCACG
AACCCCCCGTTCAGCCCGACCGCTGCGCCTTATCCGGTAACTATCGTCTTGAGTCCAACCCGGTAAGACA
CGACTTATCGCCACTGGCAGCAGCCACTGGTAACAGGATTAGCAGAGCGAGGTATGTAGGCGGTGCTACA
GAGTTCTTGAAGTGGTGGCCTAACTACGGCTACACTAGAAGAACAGTATTTGGTATCTGCGCTCTGCTGA
AGCCAGTTACCTTCGGAAAAAGAGTTGGTAGCTCTTGATCCGGCAAACAAACCACCGCTGGTAGCGGTGG
TTTTTTTGTTTGCAAGCAGCAGATTACGCGCAGAAAAAAAGGATCTCAAGAAGATCCTTTGATCTTTTCT
ACGGGGTCTGACGCTCAGTGGAACGAAAACTCACGTTAAGGGATTTTGGTCATGAGATTATCAAAAAGGA
TCTTCACCTAGATCCTTTTAAATTAAAAATGAAGTTTTAAATCAATCTAAAGTATATATGAGTAAACTTG
GTCTGACAGTTACCAATGCTTAATCAGTGAGGCACCTATCTCAGCGATCTGTCTATTTCGTTCATCCATA
GTTGCCTGACTCCCCGTCGTGTAGATAACTACGATACGGGAGGGCTTACCATCTGGCCCCAGTGCTGCAA
TGATACCGCGAGACCCACGCTCACCGGCTCCAGATTTATCAGCAATAAACCAGCCAGCCGGAAGGGCCGA
GCGCAGAAGTGGTCCTGCAACTTTATCCGCCTCCATCCAGTCTATTAATTGTTGCCGGGAAGCTAGAGTA
AGTAGTTCGCCAGTTAATAGTTTGCGCAACGTTGTTGCCATTGCTACAGGCATCGTGGTGTCACGCTCGT
CGTTTGGTATGGCTTCATTCAGCTCCGGTTCCCAACGATCAAGGCGAGTTACATGATCCCCCATGTTGTG
CAAAAAAGCGGTTAGCTCCTTCGGTCCTCCGATCGTTGTCAGAAGTAAGTTGGCCGCAGTGTTATCACTC
ATGGTTATGGCAGCACTGCATAATTCTCTTACTGTCATGCCATCCGTAAGATGCTTTTCTGTGACTGGTG
AGTACTCAACCAAGTCATTCTGAGAATAGTGTATGCGGCGACCGAGTTGCTCTTGCCCGGCGTCAATACG
GGATAATACCGCGCCACATAGCAGAACTTTAAAAGTGCTCATCATTGGAAAACGTTCTTCGGGGCGAAAA
CTCTCAAGGATCTTACCGCTGTTGAGATCCAGTTCGATGTAACCCACTCGTGCACCCAACTGATCTTCAG
CATCTTTTACTTTCACCAGCGTTTCTGGGTGAGCAAAAACAGGAAGGCAAAATGCCGCAAAAAAGGGAAT
AAGGGCGACACGGAAATGTTGAATACTCATACTCTTCCTTTTTCAATATTATTGAAGCATTTATCAGGGT
TATTGTCTCATGAGCGGATACATATTTGAATGTATTTAGAAAAATAAACAAATAGGGGTTCCGCGCACAT
TTCCCCGAAAAGTGCCACCTAAATTGTAAGCGTTAATATTTTGTTAAAATTCGCGTTAAATTTTTGTTAA
ATCAGCTCATTTTTTAACCAATAGGCCGAAATCGGCAAAATCCCTTATAAATCAAAAGAATAGACCGAGA
TAGGGT
[37 nt withheld, positions 7567-7603]
AAAGAACGTGGACTCCAACGTCAAAGG
[49 nt withheld, positions 7631-7679]
T
[91 nt withheld, positions 7681-7771]
G
[124 nt withheld, positions 7773-7896]
CCCATTCGCCATTCAGGCTGCGCAACTGTTGGGAAGGGCGATCGGTGCGGGCCTCTTCGCTATTACGCCA
GCTGGCGAAAGGGGGATGTGCTGCAAGGCGATTAAGTTGGGTAACGCCAGGGTTTTCCCAGTCACGACGT
TGTAAAACGACGGCCAGTGAGCGCGCGTAATACGACTCACTATAGGGCGAATTGACTAGTTATTAATAGT
AATCAATTACGGGGTCATTAGTTCATAGCCCATATATGGAGTTCCGCGTTACATAACTTACGGTAAATGG
CCCGCCTGGCTGACCGCCCAACGACCCCCGCCCATTGACGTCAATAATGACGTATGTTCCCATAGTAACG
CCAATAGGGACTTTCCATTGACGTCAATGGGTGGAGTATTTACGGTAAACTGCCCACTTGGCAGTACATC
AAGTGTATCATATGCCAAGTACGCCCCCTATTGACGTCAATGACGGTAAATGGCCCGCCTGGCATTATGC
CCAGTACATGACCTTATGGGACTTTCCTACTTGGCAGTACATCTACGTATTAGTCATCGCTATTACCATG
GTGATGCGGTTTTGGCAGTACATCAATGGGCGTGGATAGCGGTTTGACTCACGGGGATTTCCAAGTCTCC
ACCCCATTGACGTCAATGGGAGTTTGTTTTGGCACCAAAATCAACGGGACTTTCCAAAATGTCGTAACAA
CTCCGCCCCATTGACGCAAATGGGCGGTAGGCGTGTACGGTGGGAGGTCTATATAAGCAGCGCGTTTTGC
CTGTACTGGGTCTCTCTGGTTAGACCAGATCTGAGCCTGGGAGCTCTCTGGCTAACTAGGGAACCCACT
Features (pLannotate 1.2.2; 26 found; start..end, strand, type, name):
    166..291     +  misc_feature   HIV-1 Ψ: packaging signal of human immunodeficiency virus type 1
    275..613     +  CDS            HIV-1 gag (fragment): gag protein from human immunodeficiency virus 1; gag
    788..1021    +  misc_feature   RRE: The Rev response element (RRE) of HIV-1 allows for Rev-dependent mRNA export from the nucleus to the cytoplasm.
   1398..1498    +  CDS            Rev (fragment): human immunodeficiency virus 1 (HIV-1) Rev protein; rev; enhances nuclear export of unspliced and incompletely spliced viral mRNAs
   1548..1665    +  misc_feature   cPPT/CTS: central polypurine tract and central termination sequence of HIV-1
   2155..2366    +  promoter       EF-1α core promoter: core promoter for human elongation factor EF-1α
   2367..3309    +  intron         EF-1α intron A: intron upstream of the start codon of human EF-1α
   3337..4044    +  CDS            mCherry: mCherry is a basic (constitutively fluorescent) red fluorescent protein published in 2004, derived from Discosoma sp.. It is reported to be a very rapidly-maturing monomer with low acid sensitivity.
   4062..4648    +  misc_feature   WPRE: woodchuck hepatitis virus posttranscriptional regulatory element
   4642..4788    +  CDS            nef (fragment): NEF_HV1LA - Experimental evidence at protein level: Swiss-Prot protein existence level 1. Extracellular Nef protein targets CD4(+) T-lymphocytes for apoptosis by interacting with CXCR4 surface receptors. From Human immunodeficiency virus type 1 group M subtype B (isolate Lai) (HIV-1).
   4796..4974    +  LTR            5' LTR (truncated): truncated 5' long terminal repeat (LTR) from HIV-1
   5000..5111    +  polyA_signal   bGH poly(A) signal: bovine growth hormone polyadenylation signal
   5250..5268    -  promoter       T3 promoter: promoter for bacteriophage T3 RNA polymerase
   5313..5329    -  protein_bind   lac operator: The lac repressor binds to the lac operator to inhibit transcription in E. coli. This inhibition can be relieved by adding lactose or isopropyl-β-D-thiogalactopyranoside (IPTG). lac repressor encoded by lacI
   5337..5367    -  promoter       lac promoter: promoter for the E. coli lac operon
   5382..5403    -  protein_bind   CAP binding site: CAP binding activates transcription in the presence of cAMP. E. coli catabolite activator protein
   5416..5508    -  CDS            lacI (fragment): lac repressor; lacI; The lac repressor binds to the lac operator to inhibit transcription in E. coli. This inhibition can be relieved by adding lactose or isopropyl-β-D-thiogalactopyranoside (IPTG).
   5691..6279    -  rep_origin     ori: high-copy-number ColE1/pMB1/pBR322/pUC origin of replication
   6450..7310    -  CDS            AmpR: β-lactamase; bla; confers resistance to ampicillin, carbenicillin, and related antibiotics
   7311..7415    -  promoter       AmpR promoter: bla
   7468..7896    -  rep_origin     f1 ori (sequence partly withheld): f1 bacteriophage origin of replication; arrow indicates direction of (+) strand synthesis
   7901..8056    -  CDS            lacZα (fragment): LacZα fragment of β-galactosidase; lacZ fragment
   8064..8082    +  promoter       T7 promoter: promoter for bacteriophage T7 RNA polymerase
   8153..8456    +  enhancer       CMV enhancer: human cytomegalovirus immediate early enhancer
   8457..8656    +  promoter       CMV promoter: human cytomegalovirus (CMV) immediate early promoter
   8674..119     +  LTR            5' LTR (truncated) (across the origin): truncated 5' long terminal repeat (LTR) from HIV-1
