[The description below was written by a language model from this plasmid's Addgene catalogue record and pLannotate feature annotations shown in this document.]
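Description:
pKLV-EF1amCherry-W is an HIV-1-derived lentiviral vector for constitutive expression of the red fluorescent protein mCherry in mammalian cells. It is built on the pKLV-EF1a backbone, with the roughly 0.7 kb mCherry coding sequence inserted by Gibson assembly for a total size of about 8.7 kb. In bacteria it is maintained by a high-copy ColE1/pUC-type origin and selected through the β-lactamase (AmpR) gene. The plasmid portion also carries an f1 origin, T7 and T3 promoters, and lac/lacZα remnants typical of a phagemid-derived cloning backbone.

The viral genome is transcribed in packaging cells from a CMV enhancer/promoter fused to a truncated 5' LTR, an arrangement that makes genomic RNA production independent of Tat. Downstream lie the Ψ packaging signal with a partial gag sequence, the Rev response element for nuclear export of the unspliced genomic RNA, and the cPPT/CTS, which aids nuclear import of the reverse-transcribed genome. The internal cassette consists of the human EF-1α core promoter with its intron A driving mCherry, followed by WPRE to enhance transcript stability and expression. The 3' end is a truncated LTR (annotated by the software as a 5' LTR), consistent with a self-inactivating design, followed by a bGH polyadenylation signal. No mammalian drug-selection marker is annotated, so transduced cells would be identified by red fluorescence.

The catalogue lists the insert species as human, although mCherry derives from a Discosoma protein. The vector serves as a lentiviral mCherry expression or marking construct, deposited with a study of genetic vulnerabilities in MLL-rearranged acute myeloid leukemia. The record does not state its specific role in that work.
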