Addgene plasmid #159295: pKLV-EF1amCherry-W
Purpose: Lentiviral vector expressing mCherry driven by human EF1a promoter
Depositing lab: Kosuke Yusa. Depositing organization: Wellcome Sanger Institute. Publication: KAT7 is a genetic vulnerability of acute myeloid leukemias driven by MLL rearrangements. Au YZ, Gu M, De Braekeleer E, Gozdecka M, Aspris D, Tarumoto Y, Cooper J, Yu J, Ong SH, Chen X, Tzelepis K, Huntly BJP, Vassiliou G, Yusa K. Leukemia. 2021 Apr;35(4):1012-1022. doi: 10.1038/s41375-020-1001-z. Epub 2020 Aug 6. PubMed 32764680.
Backbone
  Vector backbone: pKLV-EF1a lentiviral vector
  Backbone size w/o insert (bp): 8031
  Total vector size (bp): 8742
  Vector type: Mammalian Expression, Lentiviral
Growth in bacteria
  Bacterial resistance: Ampicillin, 100 μg/mL
  Growth temperature: 37°C
  Growth strain: NEB Stable
  Copy number: High Copy
Gene/Insert
  Gene/Insert name: mCherry
  Species: H. sapiens (human)
  Insert size (bp): 711
  Promoter: human EF1a promoter
  Cloning method: Gibson Cloning
  Sequencing primers: 5′ ATGTAATTCTCCTTGGAATTTG
Terms and licenses: Academic/Nonprofit Terms; Industry Terms: Not Available to Industry
Depositor comments: Please visit https://www.biorxiv.org/content/10.1101/2020.04.25.054049v1 for bioRxiv preprint.
How to cite: pKLV-EF1amCherry-W was a gift from Kosuke Yusa (Addgene plasmid # 159295 ; http://n2t.net/addgene:159295 ; RRID:Addgene_159295)
